>Addgene plasmid #25585 | Pf-KsgA | depositor partial sequence | sequence record 11989 | Author sequence
CAGCATCTTTTAAAAAACCCAGGTATTTTAGATAAAATTATATATGCAGCAAAAATAAAAAGCTCAGATA
TAGTATTAGAAATTGGATGTGGTACAGGAAATTTAACGGTTAAATTGTTACCACTAGCTAAAAAAGTTAT
AACAATAGATATTGATTCAAGAATGATTAGTGAGGTAAAAAAAAGATGTCTTTATGAAGGTTATAATAAT
TTAGAAGTATATGAAGGAGATGCTATTAAAACGGTATTTCCTAAATTTGATGTTTGTACAGCTAATATTC
CATATAAAATATCAAGTCCACTTATTTTTAAATTAATATCACATAGACCATTATTCAAATGTGCTGTTTT
AATGTTTCAAAAAGAATTTGCGGAAAGAATGTTAGCCAATGTTGGAGATAGTAATTATAGCAGATTAACT
ATTAATGTAAAACTTTTCTGTAAAGTTACAAAAGTTTGTAATGTCAATAGAAGCAGTTTTAATCCTCCCC
CAAAAGTGGATAGTGTTATTGTTAAACTTATACCAAAAGAAAGTAGTTTCTTAACAAATTTTGATGAGTG
GGATAATTTACTAAGAATATGCTTCAGTAGAAAGAGAAAAACCCTTCATGCAATCTTTAAAAGAAATGCA
GTACTTAATATGTTAGAACATAATTATAAAAACTGGTGCACATTAAATAAACAAGTTCCCGTAAACTTCC
CATTTAAAAAATATTGTTTAGATGTTTTAGAACATTTGGATATGTGTGAAAAAAGAAGTATAAATCTAGA
TGAAAATGATTTTCTTAAATTGTTATTAGAATTTAATAAAAAAGGTATACATTTCTTTAACATT
