>Addgene plasmid #25585 | Pf-KsgA | addgene partial sequence | sequence record 31570 | 25585 with LacI-R
TTGACTCTCTTCCGGGCGCTATCATGCCATACCGCGAAAGGTTTTGCGCCATTCGATGGTGTCCGGGATC
TCGACGCTCTCCCTTATGCGACTCCTGCATTAGGAAGCAGCCCAGTAGTAGGTTGAGGCCGTTGAGCACC
GCCGCCGCAAGGAATGGTGCATGCAAGGAGATGGCGCCCAACAGTCCCCCGGCCACGGGGCCTGCCACCA
TACCCACGCCGAAACAAGCGCTCATGAGCCCGAAGTGGCGAGCCCGATCTTCCCCATCGGTGATGTCGGC
GATATAGGCGCCAGCAACCGCACCTGTGGCGCCGGTGATGCCGGCCACGATGCGTCCGGCGTAGAGGATC
GAGATCTCGATCCCGCGAAATTAATACGACTCACTATAGGGGAATTGTGAGCGGATAACAATTCCCCTCT
AGAAATAATTTTGTTTAACTTTAAGAAGGAGATATACCATGGGCAGCAGCCATCATCATCATCATCACAG
CAGCGGCAGAGAAAACTTGTATTTCCAGGGCCAGCATCTTTTAAAAAACCCAGGTATTTTAGATAAAATT
ATATATGCAGCAAAAATAAAAAGCTCAGATATAGTATTAGAAATTGGATGTGGTACAGGAAATTTAACGG
TTAAATTGTTACCACTAGCTAAAAAAGTTATAACAATAGATATTGATTCAAGAATGATTAGTGAGGTAAA
AAAAAGATGTCTTTATGAAGGTTATAATAATTTAGAAGTATATGAAGGAGATGCTATTAAAACGGTATTT
CCTAAATTTGATGTTTGTACAGCTAATATTCCATATAAAATATCA
