>Addgene plasmid #25585 | Pf-KsgA | addgene partial sequence | sequence record 31571 | 25585 with pBRrevBam
AATTTTGTTTAACTTTAAGAAGGAGATATACCATGGGCAGCAGCCATCATCATCATCATCACAGCAGCGG
CAGAGAAAACTTGTATTTCCAGGGCCAGCATCTTTTAAAAAACCCAGGTATTTTAGATAAAATTATATAT
GCAGCAAAAATAAAAAGCTCAGATATAGTATTAGAAATTGGATGTGG
