[The description below was written by a language model from this plasmid's Addgene catalogue record.]
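Description:
Pf-KsgA is a bacterial expression plasmid built on the p15TV-L backbone from a structural genomics consortium, carrying a Plasmodium falciparum coding sequence for the KsgA dimethyladenosine transferase. KsgA-family enzymes are rRNA methyltransferases that dimethylate two adjacent adenosines near the 3′ end of small-subunit ribosomal RNA. The insert is recorded as 834 bp in a backbone of 7746 bp, and the record cautions that it may not represent the full open reading frame, which is typical of constructs trimmed to a crystallizable domain boundary. The protein is produced with an N-terminal His tag, allowing purification by immobilized metal affinity chromatography.

The plasmid is selected with ampicillin and is listed as low copy, with propagation in a standard E. coli cloning strain. The promoter is not explicitly stated in the record, but the recommended sequencing primers (T7 forward and T7 terminator) imply that the insert sits between a T7 promoter and T7 terminator, which would make expression dependent on a host supplying T7 RNA polymerase. The origin of replication and any protease cleavage site between the tag and the insert are also not described, and no feature table is available to confirm the layout. The insert was introduced by restriction enzyme cloning.

The stated purpose is recombinant protein production for structure determination, and the depositor links the construct to a deposited crystal structure of the parasite enzyme. It is therefore suited to making purified protein for crystallography, biochemical characterization of methyltransferase activity, or ligand-binding studies on this malaria parasite target.
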