Addgene plasmid #25585: Pf-KsgA
Purpose: Bacterial expression for structure determination; may not be full ORF
Depositing lab: Cheryl Arrowsmith. Depositing organization: University of Toronto.
Backbone
  Vector backbone: p15TV-L
  Backbone manufacturer: SGC
  Backbone size w/o insert (bp): 7746
  Vector type: Bacterial Expression
Growth in bacteria
  Bacterial resistance: Ampicillin, 100 μg/mL
  Growth temperature: 37°C
  Growth strain: DH5alpha
  Copy number: Low Copy
Gene/Insert
  Gene/Insert name: Pf-KsgA (alt names: PDB: 2H1R; dimethyladenosine transferase; Pf-KsgA)
  Species: Plasmodium falciparum
  Insert size (bp): 834
  Tag / fusion protein: His (N terminal on insert)
  Cloning method: Restriction Enzyme
  Sequencing primers: 5′ T7; 3′ T7-term
Terms and licenses: Academic/Nonprofit Terms; Industry Terms: Not Available to Industry
Depositor comments: PDB: 2H1R http://www.thesgc.org/structures/2H1R/
How to cite: Pf-KsgA was a gift from Cheryl Arrowsmith (Addgene plasmid # 25585 ; http://n2t.net/addgene:25585 ; RRID:Addgene_25585)
